>Addgene plasmid #232290 | pPMS-2016 | addgene full sequence | sequence record 461150 | Addgene NGS Result
TTGAGATCCTTTTTTTCTGCGCGTAATCTGCTGCTTGCAAACAAAAAAACCACCGCTACCAGCGGTGGTT
TGTTTGCCGGATCAAGAGCTACCAACTCTTTTTCCGAAGGTAACTGGCTTCAGCAGAGCGCAGATACCAA
ATACTGTTCTTCTAGTGTAGCCGTAGTTAGGCCACCACTTCAAGAACTCTGTAGCACCGCCTACATACCT
CGCTCTGCTAATCCTGTTACCAGTGGCTGCTGCCAGTGGCGATAAGTCGTGTCTTACCGGGTTGGACTCA
AGACGATAGTTACCGGATAAGGCGCAGCGGTCGGGCTGAACGGGGGGTTCGTGCACACAGCCCAGCTTGG
AGCGAACGACCTACACCGAACTGAGATACCTACAGCGTGAGCTATGAGAAAGCGCCACGCTTCCCGAAGG
GAGAAAGGCGGACAGGTATCCGGTAAGCGGCAGGGTCGGAACAGGAGAGCGCACGAGGGAGCTTCCAGGG
GGAAACGCCTGGTATCTTTATAGTCCTGTCGGGTTTCGCCACCTCTGACTTGAGCGTCGATTTTTGTGAT
GCTCGTCAGGGGGGCGGAGCCTATGGAAAAACGCCAGCAACGCGGCCTTTTTACGGTTCCTGGCCTTTTG
CTGGCCTTTTGCTCACATGTTCTTTCCTGCGTTATCCCCTGATTCTGTGGATAACCGTATTACCGCCTTT
GAGTGAGCTGATACCGCTCGCCGCAGCCGAACGACCGAGCGCAGCGAGTCAGTGAGCGAGGAAGCGGAAG
AGCGCCCAATACGCAAACCGCCTCTCCCCGCGCGTTGGCCGATTCATTAATGCAGCTGGCACGACAGGTT
TCCCGACTGGAAAGCGGGCAGTGAGCGCAACGCAATTAATGTGAGTTAGCTCACTCATTAGGCACCCCAG
GCTTTACACTTTATGCTTCCGGCTCGTATGTTGTGTGGAATTGTGAGCGGATAACAATTTCACACAGGAA
ACAGCTATGACATGATTACGAATTAATTCGAGCTCGCCCGACATTGATTATTGACTAGTTATTAATAGTA
ATCAATTACGGGGTCATTAGTTCATAGCCCATATATGGAGTTCCGCGTTACATAACTTACGGTAAATGGC
CCGCCTGGCTGACCGCCCAACGACCCCCGCCCATTGACGTCAATAATGACGTATGTTCCCATAGTAACGC
CAATAGGGACTTTCCATTGACGTCAATGGGTGGAGTATTTACGGTAAACTGCCCACTTGGCAGTACATCA
AGTGTATCATATGCCAAGTACGCCCCCTATTGACGTCAATGACGGTAAATGGCCCGCCTGGCATTATGCC
CAGTACATGACCTTATGGGACTTTCCTACTTGGCAGTACATCTACGTATTAGTCATCGCTATTACCATGG
TGATGCGGTTTTGGCAGTACATCAATGGGCGTGGATAGCGGTTTGACTCACGGGGATTTCCAAGTCTCCA
CCCCATTGACGTCAATGGGAGTTTGTTTTGGCACCAAAATCAACGGGACTTTCCAAAATGTCGTAACAAC
TCCGCCCCATTGACGCAAATGGGCGGTAGGCGTGTACGGTGGGAGGTCTATATAAGCAGAGCTCGTTTAG
TGAACCGTCAGATCGCCTGGAGACGCCATCCACGCTGTTTTGACCTCCATAGAAGACACCGGGACCGATC
CAGCCTCCGCGGCCGGGAACGGTGCATTGGAACGCGGATTCCCCGTGCCAAGAGTGACGTAAGTACCGCC
TATAGAGTCTATAGGCCCACCCCCTTGGCTTCGTTAGAACGCGGCTACAATTAATACATAACCTTATGTA
TCATACACATACGATTTAGGTGACACTATAGAATAACATCCACTTTGCCTTTCTCTCCACAGGTGTCCAC
TCCCAGGTCCAACTGCACCTCGGTTCTATCCCACCGCGGTGGCGGCCGCCACCATGTCCCGTGTGCGCCG
CCTTCTGCTTGGATACCTGTTCCCAGCCCTCCTGTTGCATGGGCTGGGAGAGGGCTCTGCCCTCCTTCAT
CCAGACAGCAGATCGCACCCTCGGTCCTTAGAGAAAAGCGCCTGGAGGGCTTTCAAGGAGTCACAGTGTC
ATCACATGCTGAAGCATCTCCACAACGGTGCGCGGATCACAGTGCAGATGCCCCCGACCATCGAGGGCCA
CTGGGTGTCCACAGGCTGTGAAGTAAGGTCGGGTCCGGAGTTCATGACAAGGTCTTACAGGTTCTACAAC
AATAATACCTTCAAGGCCTACCAGTTTTACTATGGCAGCAACCGCTGTACAAACCCCACCTACACCCTCA
TCATCCGAGGCAAGATCCGGCTTCGCCAGGCGTCCTGGATCATCCGTGGGGGCACCGAAGCTGACTACCA
GCTTCACGGCGTCCAAGTCATCTGCCACACAGAGGCAGTCGCTGAACAGCTCAGCCGACTGGTGAACCGA
ACTTGCCCAGGCTTCCTGGCTCCTGGTGGTCCCTGGGTACAGGACGTAGCCTATGACCTGTGGCAGGAGG
AGAGTAACCACGAGTGCACCAAGGCTGTGAACTTTGCCATGCACGAGCTGCAGCTCATCCGTGTGGAGAA
GCAGTATCCCCACCACAGCCTGGACCACCTGGTGGAGGAGCTCTTCCTGGGCGACATCCACACGGACGCT
ACCCAGAGGGTGTTCTACCGGCCGTCCAGTTACCAGCCGCCCCTGCAGAATGCCAAGAACCACAACCATG
CGTGCATAGCCTGCCGCATCATTTTCCGGTCAGATGAACACCACCCTCCCATACTGCCCCCCAAGGCTGA
CCTGACCATTGGCCTCCACGGGGAATGGGTGAGCCAGCGCTGCGAGGTACGCCCCGAGGTCCTCTTCCTC
ACCCGCCACTTCATCTTCCACGACAACAACAACACCTGGGAAGGGCATTACTACCACTACTCAGACCCTG
TCTGCAAGCACCCCACATTCACCATCTACGCTCGAGGCCGCTACAGCCGCGGTGTGCTCTCATCTAAGGT
CATGGGTGGCACGGAGTTTGTGTTCAAAGTGAATCACATGAAGGTTACTCCCATGGACGCAGCCACAGCC
TCCCTCCTCAATGTCTTCAGTGGGAATGAGTGTGGGGCTGAGGGCTCCTGGCAGGTGGGTATCCAACAGG
ATGTGACACATACCAATGGCTGCGTGGCTCTGGGCATCAAACTACCTCACACAGAATATGAGATCTTCAA
AATGGAGCAAGACACCCGAGGCCGCTACCTGCTGTTCAATGGCCAGAGGCCCAGCGATGGCTCCAGCCCA
GACAGACCAGAGAAGAGAGCCACATCCTACCAGATGCCCTTGGTCCAGTGTGCCTCTTCCTCACCAAGAG
CTGAAGAGTTGTTGGAAGACAGTCAAGGTCATCTGTATGGCAGGGCAGCAGGGAGGACAGCTGGGTCCGG
TGGTTCTGGTGGCGCGCCTGGTTCTGGTGGTCATCATCACCACCATCACCATCACTCCGCGCCTGGTTCT
GGTGGTGGACTGAACGACATCTTCGAGGCTCAAAAGATCGAGTGGCACGAGGGTTCCGCGCCTGGTGGTT
CCAAGACAGAGACCAGCCAAGTGGCGCCTGCCTAATTCGATATCAAGCTTATCGATACCGTCGACCTCGA
GGGGGGGCCCGAGCTTGGCCGCCATGGCCCAACTTGTTTATTGCAGCTTATAATGGTTACAAATAAAGCA
ATAGCATCACAAATTTCACAAATAAAGCATTTTTTTCACTGCATTCTAGTTGTGGTTTGTCCAAACTCAT
CAATGTATCTTATCATGTCTGGATCGGGAATTAATTCGGCGCAGCACCATGGCCTGAAATAACCTCTGAA
AGAGGAACTTGGTTAGGTACCTTCTGAGGCGGAAAGAACCAGCTGTGGAATGTGTGTCAGTTAGGGTGTG
GAAAGTCCCCAGGCTCCCCAGCAGGCAGAAGTATGCAAAGCATGCATCTCAATTAGTCAGCAACCAGGTG
TGGAAAGTCCCCAGGCTCCCCAGCAGGCAGAAGTATGCAAAGCATGCATCTCAATTAGTCAGCAACCATA
GTCCCGCCCCTAACTCCGCCCATCCCGCCCCTAACTCCGCCCAGTTCCGCCCATTCTCCGCCCCATGGCT
GACTAATTTTTTTTATTTATGCAGAGGCCGAGGCCGCCTCGGCCTCTGAGCTATTCCAGAAGTAGTGAGG
AGGCTTTTTTGGAGGCCTAGGCTTTTGCAAAAAGCTGTTAACAGCTTGGCACTGGCCGTCGTTTTACAAC
GTCGTGACTGGGAAAACCCTGGCGTTACCCAACTTAATCGCCTTGCAGCACATCCCCCTTTCGCCAGCTG
GCGTAATAGCGAAGAGGCCCGCACCGATCGCCCTTCCCAACAGTTGCGCAGCCTGAATGGCGAATGGCGC
CTGATGCGGTATTTTCTCCTTACGCATCTGTGCGGTATTTCACACCGCATA
[142 nt withheld, positions 4462-4603]
C
[141 nt withheld, positions 4605-4745]
CCTTTGACGTTGGAGTCCACGTTCTTT
[37 nt withheld, positions 4773-4809]
ACCCTATCTCGGGCTATTCTTTTGATTTATAAGGGATTTTGCCGATTTCGGCCTATTGGTTAAAAAATGA
GCTGATTTAACAAAAATTTAACGCGAATTTTAACAAAATATTAACGTTTACAATTTTATGGTGCACTCTC
AGTACAATCTGCTCTGATGCCGCATAGTTAAGCCAGCCCCGACACCCGCCAACACCCGCTGACGCGCCCT
GACGGGCTTGTCTGCTCCCGGCATCCGCTTACAGACAAGCTGTGACCGTCTCCGGGAGCTGCATGTGTCA
GAGGTTTTCACCGTCATCACCGAAACGCGCGAGACGAAAGGGCCTCGTGATACGCCTATTTTTATAGGTT
AATGTCATGATAATAATGGTTTCTTAGACGTCAGGTGGCACTTTTCGGGGAAATGTGCGCGGAACCCCTA
TTTGTTTATTTTTCTAAATACATTCAAATATGTATCCGCTCATGAGACAATAACCCTGATAAATGCTTCA
ATAATATTGAAAAAGGAAGAGTATGAGTATTCAACATTTCCGTGTCGCCCTTATTCCCTTTTTTGCGGCA
TTTTGCCTTCCTGTTTTTGCTCACCCAGAAACGCTGGTGAAAGTAAAAGATGCTGAAGATCAGTTGGGTG
CACGAGTGGGTTACATCGAACTGGATCTCAACAGCGGTAAGATCCTTGAGAGTTTTCGCCCCGAAGAACG
TTTTCCAATGATGAGCACTTTTAAAGTTCTGCTATGTGGCGCGGTATTATCCCGTATTGACGCCGGGCAA
GAGCAACTCGGTCGCCGCATACACTATTCTCAGAATGACTTGGTTGAGTACTCACCAGTCACAGAAAAGC
ATCTTACGGATGGCATGACAGTAAGAGAATTATGCAGTGCTGCCATAACCATGAGTGATAACACTGCGGC
CAACTTACTTCTGACAACGATCGGAGGACCGAAGGAGCTAACCGCTTTTTTGCACAACATGGGGGATCAT
GTAACTCGCCTTGATCGTTGGGAACCGGAGCTGAATGAAGCCATACCAAACGACGAGCGTGACACCACGA
TGCCTGTAGCAATGGCAACAACGTTGCGCAAACTATTAACTGGCGAACTACTTACTCTAGCTTCCCGGCA
ACAATTAATAGACTGGATGGAGGCGGATAAAGTTGCAGGACCACTTCTGCGCTCGGCCCTTCCGGCTGGC
TGGTTTATTGCTGATAAATCTGGAGCCGGTGAGCGTGGGTCTCGCGGTATCATTGCAGCACTGGGGCCAG
ATGGTAAGCCCTCCCGTATCGTAGTTATCTACACGACGGGGAGTCAGGCAACTATGGATGAACGAAATAG
ACAGATCGCTGAGATAGGTGCCTCACTGATTAAGCATTGGTAACTGTCAGACCAAGTTTACTCATATATA
CTTTAGATTGATTTAAAACTTCATTTTTAATTTAAAAGGATCTAGGTGAAGATCCTTTTTGATAATCTCA
TGACCAAAATCCCTTAACGTGAGTTTTCGTTCCACTGAGCGTCAGACCCCGTAGAAAAGATCAAAGGATC
TTC
Features (pLannotate 1.2.2; 22 found; start..end, strand, type, name):
      1..589     +  rep_origin     ori: high-copy-number ColE1/pMB1/pBR322/pUC origin of replication
    772..864     +  CDS            lacI (fragment): lac repressor; lacI; The lac repressor binds to the lac operator to inhibit transcription in E. coli. This inhibition can be relieved by adding lactose or isopropyl-β-D-thiogalactopyranoside (IPTG).
    877..898     +  protein_bind   CAP binding site: CAP binding activates transcription in the presence of cAMP. E. coli catabolite activator protein
    913..943     +  promoter       lac promoter: promoter for the E. coli lac operon
    951..967     +  protein_bind   lac operator: The lac repressor binds to the lac operator to inhibit transcription in E. coli. This inhibition can be relieved by adding lactose or isopropyl-β-D-thiogalactopyranoside (IPTG). lac repressor encoded by lacI
   1020..1399    +  enhancer       CMV enhancer: human cytomegalovirus immediate early enhancer
   1400..1603    +  promoter       CMV promoter: human cytomegalovirus (CMV) immediate early promoter
   1739..1782    +  intron         CMV intron (fragment): modified intron A from human cytomegalovirus
   1834..1852    +  promoter       SP6 promoter: promoter for bacteriophage SP6 RNA polymerase
   1856..1893    +  CDS            IgH signal sequence (fragment): signal sequence from the mouse immunoglobulin heavy chain variable region
   1921..1939    +  misc_feature   MCS (fragment): pBluescript multiple cloning site
   1944..3428    +  CDS            Apcdd1: APCD1_MOUSE - Also known as Drapc1 From Mus musculus (Mouse).
   3604..3651    +  misc_feature   MCS (fragment): pBluescript multiple cloning site
   3671..3805    +  polyA_signal   SV40 poly(A) signal: SV40 polyadenylation signal
   3874..4231    +  promoter       SV40 promoter: SV40 enhancer and early promoter
   4250..4404    +  CDS            lacZα (fragment): LacZα fragment of β-galactosidase; lacZ fragment
   4410..4461    -  misc_feature   bom (fragment): basis of mobility region from pBR322
   4480..4860    +  rep_origin     M13 ori (sequence partly withheld): M13 bacteriophage origin of replication; arrow indicates direction of (+) strand synthesis
   4936..4985    -  misc_feature   bom (fragment): basis of mobility region from pBR322
   5087..5122    -  CDS            rop (fragment): Rop protein, which maintains plasmids at low copy number; rop
   5217..5321    +  promoter       AmpR promoter: bla
   5322..6182    +  CDS            AmpR: β-lactamase; bla; confers resistance to ampicillin, carbenicillin, and related antibiotics
