[The description below was written by a language model from this plasmid's Addgene catalogue record and pLannotate feature annotations shown in this document.]
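Description:
pPMS-2016 is a mammalian expression plasmid built on the pRK5 backbone for producing tagged mouse Apcdd1 protein. It is propagated in E. coli as a high-copy plasmid through a ColE1/pUC-type origin and selected with ampicillin via the β-lactamase gene under its own promoter. The annotated sequence is about 6.35 kb, consistent with the recorded ~4.8 kb backbone plus ~1.5 kb insert. It also carries typical pRK5 remnants: an M13 single-strand origin, lac promoter/operator and lacZα fragments, and short bom, rop and lacI fragments that have no role in expression. There is no mammalian selection marker. An SV40 enhancer/early promoter region lies downstream of the expression cassette, but no complete coding sequence is annotated after it.

The expression cassette is driven by the human CMV immediate-early enhancer and promoter, followed by a fragment of CMV intron A and an SP6 promoter that could support in vitro transcription. A fragment of a mouse immunoglobulin heavy chain signal sequence is annotated just upstream of the Apcdd1 coding region, suggesting the protein may be directed into the secretory pathway by a heterologous leader, although the record does not say this explicitly. The Apcdd1 insert was cloned between NotI and AscI sites and, according to the catalogue entry, carries a C-terminal 8X His-Avi-1D4 tag. This tag is not annotated in the feature table but would fit in the unannotated stretch between the insert and the SV40 polyadenylation signal. The tag combines polyhistidine for metal-affinity purification, an Avi sequence for site-specific biotinylation by BirA, and the 1D4 rhodopsin epitope for antibody detection or immunoaffinity capture. The stated purpose is protein expression, presumably by transient transfection of mammalian cells.
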