Addgene plasmid #232290: pPMS-2016
Purpose: Protein Expression
Depositing lab: Jeremy Nathans. Depositing organization: Johns Hopkins University and School of Medicine.
Backbone
  Vector backbone: pRK5
  Backbone size w/o insert (bp): 4800
  Vector type: Mammalian Expression
Growth in bacteria
  Bacterial resistance: Ampicillin, 100 μg/mL
  Growth temperature: 37°C
  Growth strain: DH5alpha
  Copy number: High Copy
Gene/Insert
  Gene/Insert name: Apcdd1
  Species: M. musculus (mouse)
  Insert size (bp): 1500
  Entrez Gene: Apcdd1 (a.k.a. AB023957, AU041258, Drapc1, EIG180)
  Tag / fusion protein: 8X His-Avi-1D4 (C terminal on insert)
  Cloning method: Restriction Enzyme; 5′ cloning site NotI (unknown if destroyed); 3′ cloning site AscI (unknown if destroyed)
Terms and licenses: Academic/Nonprofit Terms; Industry Terms: Not Available to Industry
How to cite: pPMS-2016 was a gift from Jeremy Nathans (Addgene plasmid # 232290 ; http://n2t.net/addgene:232290 ; RRID:Addgene_232290)
